>Addgene plasmid #89981 | GFP-ataxin-3 C-t | addgene full sequence | sequence record 181703 | Addgene NGS Result
ATCCACCGGATCTAGATAACTGATCATAATCAGCCATACCACATTTGTAGAGGTTTTACTTGCTTTAAAA
AACCTCCCACACCTCCCCCTGAACCTGAAACATAAAATGAATGCAATTGTTGTTGTTAACTTGTTTATTG
CAGCTTATAATGGTTACAAATAAAGCAATAGCATCACAAATTTCACAAATAAAGCATTTTTTTCACTGCA
TTCTAGTTGTGGTTTGTCCAAACTCATCAATGTATCTTAACGCGTAAATTGTAAGCGTTAATATTTTGTT
AAAATTCGCGTTAAATTTTTGTTAAATCAGCTCATTTTTTAACCAATAGGCCGAAATCGGCAAAATCCCT
TATAAATCAAAAGAATAGACCGAGATAGGGT
[37 nt withheld, positions 382-418]
AAAGAACGTGGACTCCAACGTCAAAGG
[49 nt withheld, positions 446-494]
T
[91 nt withheld, positions 496-586]
G
[124 nt withheld, positions 588-711]
CAGGTGGCACTTTTCGGGGAAATGTGCGCGGAACCCCTATTTGTTTATTTTTCTAAATACATTCAAATAT
GTATCCGCTCATGAGACAATAACCCTGATAAATGCTTCAATAATATTGAAAAAGGAAGAGTCCTGAGGCG
GAAAGAACCAGCTGTGGAATGTGTGTCAGTTAGGGTGTGGAAAGTCCCCAGGCTCCCCAGCAGGCAGAAG
TATGCAAAGCATGCATCTCAATTAGTCAGCAACCAGGTGTGGAAAGTCCCCAGGCTCCCCAGCAGGCAGA
AGTATGCAAAGCATGCATCTCAATTAGTCAGCAACCATAGTCCCGCCCCTAACTCCGCCCATCCCGCCCC
TAACTCCGCCCAGTTCCGCCCATTCTCCGCCCCATGGCTGACTAATTTTTTTTATTTATGCAGAGGCCGA
GGCCGCCTCGGCCTCTGAGCTATTCCAGAAGTAGTGAGGAGGCTTTTTTGGAGGCCTAGGCTTTTGCAAA
GATCGATCAAGAGACAGGATGAGGATCGTTTCGCATGATTGAACAAGATGGATTGCACGCAGGTTCTCCG
GCCGCTTGGGTGGAGAGGCTATTCGGCTATGACTGGGCACAACAGACAATCGGCTGCTCTGATGCCGCCG
TGTTCCGGCTGTCAGCGCAGGGGCGCCCGGTTCTTTTTGTCAAGACCGACCTGTCCGGTGCCCTGAATGA
ACTGCAAGACGAGGCAGCGCGGCTATCGTGGCTGGCCACGACGGGCGTTCCTTGCGCAGCTGTGCTCGAC
GTTGTCACTGAAGCGGGAAGGGACTGGCTGCTATTGGGCGAAGTGCCGGGGCAGGATCTCCTGTCATCTC
ACCTTGCTCCTGCCGAGAAAGTATCCATCATGGCTGATGCAATGCGGCGGCTGCATACGCTTGATCCGGC
TACCTGCCCATTCGACCACCAAGCGAAACATCGCATCGAGCGAGCACGTACTCGGATGGAAGCCGGTCTT
GTCGATCAGGATGATCTGGACGAAGAGCATCAGGGGCTCGCGCCAGCCGAACTGTTCGCCAGGCTCAAGG
CGAGCATGCCCGACGGCGAGGATCTCGTCGTGACCCATGGCGATGCCTGCTTGCCGAATATCATGGTGGA
AAATGGCCGCTTTTCTGGATTCATCGACTGTGGCCGGCTGGGTGTGGCGGACCGCTATCAGGACATAGCG
TTGGCTACCCGTGATATTGCTGAAGAGCTTGGCGGCGAATGGGCTGACCGCTTCCTCGTGCTTTACGGTA
TCGCCGCTCCCGATTCGCAGCGCATCGCCTTCTATCGCCTTCTTGACGAGTTCTTCTGAGCGGGACTCTG
GGGTTCGAAATGACCGACCAAGCGACGCCCAACCTGCCATCACGAGATTTCGATTCCACCGCCGCCTTCT
ATGAAAGGTTGGGCTTCGGAATCGTTTTCCGGGACGCCGGCTGGATGATCCTCCAGCGCGGGGATCTCAT
GCTGGAGTTCTTCGCCCACCCTAGGGGGAGGCTAACTGAAACACGGAAGGAGACAATACCGGAAGGAACC
CGCGCTATGACGGCAATAAAAAGACAGAATAAAACGCACGGTGTTGGGTCGTTTGTTCATAAACGCGGGG
TTCGGTCCCAGGGCTGGCACTCTGTCGATACCCCACCGAGACCCCATTGGGGCCAATACGCCCGCGTTTC
TTCCTTTTCCCCACCCCACCCCCCAAGTTCGGGTGAAGGCCCAGGGCTCGCAGCCAACGTCGGGGCGGCA
GGCCCTGCCATAGCCTCAGGTTACTCATATATACTTTAGATTGATTTAAAACTTCATTTTTAATTTAAAA
GGATCTAGGTGAAGATCCTTTTTGATAATCTCATGACCAAAATCCCTTAACGTGAGTTTTCGTTCCACTG
AGCGTCAGACCCCGTAGAAAAGATCAAAGGATCTTCTTGAGATCCTTTTTTTCTGCGCGTAATCTGCTGC
TTGCAAACAAAAAAACCACCGCTACCAGCGGTGGTTTGTTTGCCGGATCAAGAGCTACCAACTCTTTTTC
CGAAGGTAACTGGCTTCAGCAGAGCGCAGATACCAAATACTGTTCTTCTAGTGTAGCCGTAGTTAGGCCA
CCACTTCAAGAACTCTGTAGCACCGCCTACATACCTCGCTCTGCTAATCCTGTTACCAGTGGCTGCTGCC
AGTGGCGATAAGTCGTGTCTTACCGGGTTGGACTCAAGACGATAGTTACCGGATAAGGCGCAGCGGTCGG
GCTGAACGGGGGGTTCGTGCACACAGCCCAGCTTGGAGCGAACGACCTACACCGAACTGAGATACCTACA
GCGTGAGCTATGAGAAAGCGCCACGCTTCCCGAAGGGAGAAAGGCGGACAGGTATCCGGTAAGCGGCAGG
GTCGGAACAGGAGAGCGCACGAGGGAGCTTCCAGGGGGAAACGCCTGGTATCTTTATAGTCCTGTCGGGT
TTCGCCACCTCTGACTTGAGCGTCGATTTTTGTGATGCTCGTCAGGGGGGCGGAGCCTATGGAAAAACGC
CAGCAACGCGGCCTTTTTACGGTTCCTGGCCTTTTGCTGGCCTTTTGCTCACATGTTCTTTCCTGCGTTA
TCCCCTGATTCTGTGGATAACCGTATTACCGCCATGCATTAGTTATTAATAGTAATCAATTACGGGGTCA
TTAGTTCATAGCCCATATATGGAGTTCCGCGTTACATAACTTACGGTAAATGGCCCGCCTGGCTGACCGC
CCAACGACCCCCGCCCATTGACGTCAATAATGACGTATGTTCCCATAGTAACGCCAATAGGGACTTTCCA
TTGACGTCAATGGGTGGAGTATTTACGGTAAACTGCCCACTTGGCAGTACATCAAGTGTATCATATGCCA
AGTACGCCCCCTATTGACGTCAATGACGGTAAATGGCCCGCCTGGCATTATGCCCAGTACATGACCTTAT
GGGACTTTCCTACTTGGCAGTACATCTACGTATTAGTCATCGCTATTACCATGGTGATGCGGTTTTGGCA
GTACATCAATGGGCGTGGATAGCGGTTTGACTCACGGGGATTTCCAAGTCTCCACCCCATTGACGTCAAT
GGGAGTTTGTTTTGGCACCAAAATCAACGGGACTTTCCAAAATGTCGTAACAACTCCGCCCCATTGACGC
AAATGGGCGGTAGGCGTGTACGGTGGGAGGTCTATATAAGCAGAGCTGGTTTAGTGAACCGTCAGATCCG
CTAGCGCTACCGGTCGCCACCATGGTGAGCAAGGGCGAGGAGCTGTTCACCGGGGTGGTGCCCATCCTGG
TCGAGCTGGACGGCGACGTAAACGGCCACAAGTTCAGCGTGTCCGGCGAGGGCGAGGGCGATGCCACCTA
CGGCAAGCTGACCCTGAAGTTCATCTGCACCACCGGCAAGCTGCCCGTGCCCTGGCCCACCCTCGTGACC
ACCCTGACCTACGGCGTGCAGTGCTTCAGCCGCTACCCCGACCACATGAAGCAGCACGACTTCTTCAAGT
CCGCCATGCCCGAAGGCTACGTCCAGGAGCGCACCATCTTCTTCAAGGACGACGGCAACTACAAGACCCG
CGCCGAGGTGAAGTTCGAGGGCGACACCCTGGTGAACCGCATCGAGCTGAAGGGCATCGACTTCAAGGAG
GACGGCAACATCCTGGGGCACAAGCTGGAGTACAACTACAACAGCCACAACGTCTATATCATGGCCGACA
AGCAGAAGAACGGCATCAAGGTGAACTTCAAGATCCGCCACAACATCGAGGACGGCAGCGTGCAGCTCGC
CGACCACTACCAGCAGAACACCCCCATCGGCGACGGCCCCGTGCTGCTGCCCGACAACCACTACCTGAGC
ACCCAGTCCGCCCTGAGCAAAGACCCCAACGAGAAGCGCGATCACATGGTCCTGCTGGAGTTCGTGACCG
CCGCCGGGATCACTCTCGGCATGGACGAGCTGTACAAGTCCGGACTCAGATCTCGAGCAGTCCAACAGAT
GCATCGACCAAAACTTATTGGAGAAGAATTAGCACAACTAAAAGAGCAAAGAGTCCATAAAACAGACCTG
GAACGAGTGTTAGAAGCAAATGATGGCTCAGGAATGTTAGACGAAGATGAGGAGGATTTGCAGAGGGCTC
TGGCACTAAGTCGCCAAGAAATTGACATGGAAGATGAGGAAGCAGATCTCCGCAGGGCTATTCAGCTAAG
TATGCAAGGTAGTTCCAGAAACATATCTCAAGATATGACACAGACATCAGGTACAAATCTTACTTCAGAA
GAGCTTCGGAAGAGACGAGAAGCCTACTTTGAAAAACAGCAGCAAAAGCAGCAACAGCAGCAGCAGCAGC
AGCAGCAGGGGGACCTATCAGGACAGAGTTCACATCCATGTGAAAGGCCAGCCACCAGTTCAGGAGCACT
TGGGAGTGATCTAGGTGATGCTATGAGTGAAGAAGACATGCTTCAGGCAGCTGTGACCATGTCTTTAGAA
ACTGTCAGAAATGATTTGAAAACAGAAGGAAAAAAATAAGG
Features (pLannotate 1.2.2; 15 found; start..end, strand, type, name):
     21..105     +  CDS            large T antigen (fragment): large T antigen from SV40 (simian virus 40)
    128..249     +  polyA_signal   SV40 poly(A) signal: SV40 polyadenylation signal
    283..711     -  rep_origin     f1 ori (sequence partly withheld): f1 bacteriophage origin of replication; arrow indicates direction of (+) strand synthesis
    738..842     +  promoter       AmpR promoter: bla
    844..1201    +  promoter       SV40 promoter: SV40 enhancer and early promoter
   1236..2030    +  CDS            NeoR/KanR: aminoglycoside phosphotransferase from Tn5; aph(3')-II (or nptII); confers resistance to neomycin, kanamycin, and G418 (Geneticin®)
   2051..2203    +  CDS            ble (fragment): BLE_KLEPN - Experimental evidence at protein level: Swiss-Prot protein existence level 1. Binding protein with a strong affinity to the bleomycin family of antibiotics. Binds to CL990; an antimitotic-antibiotic compound. From Klebsiella pneumoniae.
   2262..2309    +  polyA_signal   HSV TK poly(A) signal: herpes simplex virus thymidine kinase polyadenylation signal (Cole and Stacy, 1985)
   2400..2416    -  polyA_signal   bGH poly(A) signal (fragment): bovine growth hormone polyadenylation signal
   2638..3226    +  rep_origin     ori: high-copy-number ColE1/pMB1/pBR322/pUC origin of replication
   3401..3704    +  enhancer       CMV enhancer: human cytomegalovirus immediate early enhancer
   3705..3908    +  promoter       CMV promoter: human cytomegalovirus (CMV) immediate early promoter
   3953..4669    +  CDS            EGFP: EGFP is a basic (constitutively fluorescent) green fluorescent protein published in 1996, derived from Aequorea victoria. It is reported to be a rapidly-maturing weak dimer with moderate acid sensitivity.
   4670..4689    +  misc_feature   MCS (fragment): multiple cloning site
   4691..5227    +  CDS            ATXN3 (fragment): ATX3_HUMAN - Also known as ATX3, MJD, MJD1, SCA3. Experimental evidence at protein level: Swiss-Prot protein existence level 1. Deubiquitinating enzyme involved in protein homeostasis maintenance, transcription, cytoskeleton regulation, myogenesis and degradation of misfolded chaperone substrates (PubMed:12297501, PubMed:17696782, PubMed:23625928, PubMed:28445460, PubMed:16118278). Binds long polyubiquitin chains and trims them, while it has weak or no activity against chains of 4 or less ubiquitins (PubMed:17696782). Involved in degradation of misfolded chaperone substrates via its interactio
