[The description below was written by a language model from this plasmid's Addgene catalogue record and pLannotate feature annotations shown in this document.]
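Description:
GFP-ataxin-3 C-t is a mammalian expression plasmid built on the EGFP-C1 backbone that produces the C-terminal portion of human ataxin-3 (ATXN3) fused behind EGFP. The annotated sequence is about 5.2 kb. The insert, about 540 bp, lacks the codons for amino acids 1–182 and was placed between the XhoI and BamHI sites of the multiple cloning site, both of which remain intact. In the feature table the EGFP coding sequence is followed directly by a short remnant of the polylinker and then the ATXN3 fragment, consistent with a single N-terminally GFP-tagged fusion. Transcription is driven by the human cytomegalovirus immediate early enhancer and promoter, and the SV40 polyadenylation signal lies downstream of the insert across the circular junction of the sequence.

The backbone carries a high-copy ColE1/pUC-type origin for replication in E. coli and an f1 origin that allows production of single-stranded DNA. A single Tn5 aminoglycoside phosphotransferase gene (NeoR/KanR) serves as a dual marker. A bacterial bla-type promoter drives it for kanamycin selection in bacteria, and the SV40 enhancer/early promoter drives it in mammalian cells, where it confers G418 resistance, with the HSV TK poly(A) signal terminating the cassette. The short large T antigen, ble and bGH poly(A) fragments in the annotation appear to be partial matches to backbone sequence rather than functional elements.

The construct allows the truncated protein to be expressed and visualised by fluorescence in mammalian cells. Ataxin-3 is a deubiquitinating enzyme, and the associated publication concerns its role in the MDC1-dependent DNA double-strand break response and its opposition to the SUMO-targeted ubiquitin ligase RNF4. This suggests use as a deletion mutant for mapping which regions of the protein contribute to that function, although the record does not describe specific experiments.
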