Addgene plasmid #89981: GFP-ataxin-3 C-t
Purpose: Expresses the GFP-tagged C-terminus of ataxin-3
Depositing lab: Nico Dantuma. Depositing organization: Karolinska Institutet. Publication: Ataxin-3 consolidates the MDC1-dependent DNA double-strand break response by counteracting the SUMO-targeted ubiquitin ligase RNF4. Pfeiffer A, Luijsterburg MS, Acs K, Wiegant WW, Helfricht A, Herzog LK, Minoia M, Bottcher C, Salomons FA, van Attikum H, Dantuma NP. EMBO J. 2017 Mar 8. pii: e201695151. doi: 10.15252/embj.201695151. PubMed 28275011.
Backbone
  Vector backbone: EGFP-C1
  Vector type: Mammalian Expression
Growth in bacteria
  Bacterial resistance: Kanamycin, 50 μg/mL
  Growth temperature: 37°C
  Growth strain: DH5alpha
  Copy number: Unknown
Gene/Insert
  Gene/Insert name: ataxin-3
  Species: H. sapiens (human)
  Insert size (bp): 540
  Mutation: deleted amino acids 1-182
  Entrez Gene: ATXN3 (a.k.a. AT3, ATX3, JOS, MJD, MJD1, SCA3)
  Tag / fusion protein: GFP (N terminal on backbone)
  Cloning method: Restriction Enzyme; 5′ cloning site XhoI (not destroyed); 3′ cloning site BamHI (not destroyed)
  Sequencing primers: 5′ GATCACATGGTCCTGCTG; 3′ TTTAAAGCAAGTAAAACCTC
Terms and licenses: Academic/Nonprofit Terms; Industry Terms: Not Available to Industry
How to cite: GFP-ataxin-3 C-t was a gift from Nico Dantuma (Addgene plasmid # 89981 ; http://n2t.net/addgene:89981 ; RRID:Addgene_89981)
